>Addgene plasmid #147617 | pnEA-NpG-HsNot2_429-540_T | depositor full sequence | sequence record 290064 | Full Sequence
TTCTTGAAGACGAAAGGGCCTCGTGATACGCCTATTTTTATAGGTTAATGTCATGATAATAATGGTTTCT
TAGACGTCAGGTGGCACTTTTCGGGGAAATGTGCGCGGAACCCCTATTTGTTTATTTTTCTAAATACATT
CAAATATGTATCCGCTCATGAGACAATAACCCTGATAAATGCTTCAATAATATTGAAAAAGGAAGAGTAT
GAGTATTCAACATTTCCGTGTCGCCCTTATTCCCTTTTTTGCGGCATTTTGCCTTCCTGTTTTTGCTCAC
CCAGAAACGCTGGTGAAAGTAAAAGATGCTGAAGATCAGTTGGGTGCACGAGTGGGTTACATCGAACTGG
ATCTCAACAGCGGTAAGATCCTTGAGAGTTTTCGCCCCGAAGAACGTTTTCCAATGATGAGCACTTTTAA
AGTTCTGCTATGTGGCGCGGTATTATCCCGTGTTGACGCCGGGCAAGAGCAACTCGGTCGCCGCATACAC
TATTCTCAGAATGACTTGGTTGAGTACTCACCAGTCACAGAAAAGCATCTTACGGATGGCATGACAGTAA
GAGAATTATGCAGTGCTGCCATAACCATGAGTGATAACACTGCGGCCAACTTACTTCTGACAACGATCGG
AGGACCGAAGGAGCTAACCGCTTTTTTGCACAACATGGGGGATCATGTAACTCGCCTTGATCGTTGGGAA
CCGGAGCTGAATGAAGCCATACCAAACGACGAGCGTGACACCACGATGCCTGCAGCAATGGCAACAACGT
TGCGCAAACTATTAACTGGCGAACTACTTACTCTAGCTTCCCGGCAACAATTAATAGACTGGATGGAGGC
GGATAAAGTTGCAGGACCACTTCTGCGCTCGGCCCTTCCGGCTGGCTGGTTTATTGCTGATAAATCTGGA
GCCGGTGAGCGTGGGTCTCGCGGTATCATTGCAGCACTGGGGCCAGATGGTAAGCCCTCCCGTATCGTAG
TTATCTACACGACGGGGAGTCAGGCAACTATGGATGAACGAAATAGACAGATCGCTGAGATAGGTGCCTC
ACTGATTAAGCATTGGTAACTGTCAGACCAAGTTTACTCATATATACTTTAGATTGATTTAAAACTTCAT
TTTTAATTTAAAAGGATCTAGGTGAAGATCCTTTTTGATAATCTCATGACCAAAATCCCTTAACGTGAGT
TTTCGTTCCACTGAGCGTCAGACCCCGTAGAAAAGATCAAAGGATCTTCTTGAGATCCTTTTTTTCTGCG
CGTAATCTGCTGCTTGCAAACAAAAAAACCACCGCTACCAGCGGTGGTTTGTTTGCCGGATCAAGAGCTA
CCAACTCTTTTTCCGAAGGTAACTGGCTTCAGCAGAGCGCAGATACCAAATACTGTCCTTCTAGTGTAGC
CGTAGTTAGGCCACCACTTCAAGAACTCTGTAGCACCGCCTACATACCTCGCTCTGCTAATCCTGTTACC
AGTGGCTGCTGCCAGTGGCGATAAGTCGTGTCTTACCGGGTTGGACTCAAGACGATAGTTACCGGATAAG
GCGCAGCGGTCGGGCTGAACGGGGGGTTCGTGCACACAGCCCAGCTTGGAGCGAACGACCTACACCGAAC
TGAGATACCTACAGCGTGAGCTATGAGAAAGCGCCACGCTTCCCGAAGGGAGAAAGGCGGACAGGTATCC
GGTAAGCGGCAGGGTCGGAACAGGAGAGCGCACGAGGGAGCTTCCAGGGGGAAACGCCTGGTATCTTTAT
AGTCCTGTCGGGTTTCGCCACCTCTGACTTGAGCGTCGATTTTTGTGATGCTCGTCAGGGGGGCGGAGCC
TATGGAAAAACGCCAGCAACGCGGCCTTTTTACGGTTCCTGGCCTTTTGCTGGCCTTTTGCTCACATGTT
CTTTCCTGCGTTATCCCCTGATTCTGTGGATAACCGTATTACCGCCTTTGAGTGAGCTGATACCGCTCGC
CGCAGCCGAACGACCGAGCGCAGCGAGTCAGTGAGCGAGGAAGCGGAAGAGCGCCTGATGCGGTATTTTC
TCCTTACGCATCTGTGCGGTATTTCACACCGCATATATGGTGCACTCTCAGTACAATCTGCTCTGATGCC
GCATAGTTAAGCCAGTATACACTCCGCTATCGCTACGTGACTGGGTCATGGCTGCGCCCCGACACCCGCC
AACACCCGCTGACGCGCCCTGACGGGCTTGTCTGCTCCCGGCATCCGCTTACAGACAAGCTGTGACCGTC
TCCGGGAGCTGCATGTGTCAGAGGTTTTCACCGTCATCACCGAAACGCGCGAGGCAGCTGCGGTAAAGCT
CATCAGCGTGGTCGTGAAGCGATTCACAGATGTCTGCCTGTTCATCCGCGTCCAGCTCGTTGAGTTTCTC
CAGAAGCGTTAATGTCTGGCTTCTGATAAAGCGGGCCATGTTAAGGGCGGTTTTTTCCTGTTTGGTCACT
GATGCCTCCGTGTAAGGGGGATTTCTGTTCATGGGGGTAATGATACCGATGAAACGAGAGAGGATGCTCA
CGATACGGGTTACTGATGATGAACATGCCCGGTTACTGGAACGTTGTGAGGGTAAACAACTGGCGGTATG
GATGCGGCGGGACCAGAGAAAAATCACTCAGGGTCAATGCCAGCGCTTCGTTAATACAGATGTAGGTGTT
CCACAGGGTAGCCAGCAGCATCCTGCGATGCAGATCCGGAACATAATGGTGCAGGGCGCTGACTTCCGCG
TTTCCAGACTTTACGAAACACGGAAACCGAAGACCATTCATGTTGTTGCTCAGGTCGCAGACGTTTTGCA
GCAGCAGTCGCTTCACGTTCGCTCGCGTATCGGTGATTCATTCTGCTAACCAGTAAGGCAACCCCGCCAG
CCTAGCCGGGTCCTCAACGACAGGAGCACGATCATGCGCACCCGTGGCCAGGACCCAACGCTGCCCGAGA
TGCGCCGCGTGCGGCTGCTGGAGATGGCGGACGCGATGGATATGTTCTGCCAAGGGTTGGTTTGCGCATT
CACAGTTCTCCGCAAGAATTGATTGGCTCCAATTCTTGGAGTGGTGAATCCGTTAGCGAGGTGCCGCCGG
CTTCCATTCAGGTCGAGGTGGCCCGGCTCCATGCACCGCGACGCAACGCGGGGAGGCAGACAAGGTATAG
GGCGGCGCCTACAATCCATGCCAACCCGTTCCATGTGCTCGCCGAGGCGGCATAAATCGCCGTGACGATC
AGCGGTCCAGTGATCGAAGTTAGGCTGGTAAGAGCCGCGAGCGATCCTTGAAGCTGTCCCTGATGGTCGT
CATCTACCTGCCTGGACAGCATGGCCTGCAACGCGGGCATCCCGATGCCGCCGGAAGCGAGAAGAATCAT
AATGGGGAAGGCCATCCAGCCTCGCGTCGCGAACGCCAGCAAGACGTAGCCCAGCGCGTCGGCCGCCATG
CCGGCGATAATGGCCTGCTTCTCGCCGAAACGTTTGGTGGCGGGACCAGTGACGAAGGCTTGAGCGAGGG
CGTGCAAGATTCCGAATACCGCAAGCGACAGGCCGATCATCGTCGCGCTCCAGCGAAAGCGGTCCTCGCC
GAAAATGACCCAGAGCGCTGCCGGCACCTGTCCTACGAGTTGCATGATAAAGAAGACAGTCATAAGTGCG
GCGACGATAGTCATGCCCCGCGCCCACCGGAAGGAGCTGACTGGGTTGAAGGCTCTCAAGGGCATCGGTC
GAGATCCCGGTGCCTAATGAGTGAGCTAACTTACATTAATTGCGTTGCGCTCACTGCCCGCTTTCCAGTC
GGGAAACCTGTCGTGCCAGCTGCATTAATGAATCGGCCAACGCGCGGGGAGAGGCGGTTTGCGTATTGGG
CGCCAGGGTGGTTTTTCTTTTCACCAGTGAGACGGGCAACAGCTGATTGCCCTTCACCGCCTGGCCCTGA
GAGAGTTGCAGCAAGCGGTCCACGCTGGTTTGCCCCAGCAGGCGAAAATCCTGTTTGATGGTGGTTAACG
GCGGGATATAACATGAGCTGTCTTCGGTATCGTCGTATCCCACTACCGAGATATCCGCACCAACGCGCAG
CCCGGACTCGGTAATGGCGCGCATTGCGCCCAGCGCCATCTGATCGTTGGCAACCAGCATCGCAGTGGGA
ACGATGCCCTCATTCAGCATTTGCATGGTTTGTTGAAAACCGGACATGGCACTCCAGTCGCCTTCCCGTT
CCGCTATCGGCTGAATTTGATTGCGAGTGAGATATTTATGCCAGCCAGCCAGACGCAGACGCGCCGAGAC
AGAACTTAATGGGCCCGCTAACAGCGCGATTTGCTGGTGACCCAATGCGACCAGATGCTCCACGCCCAGT
CGCGTACCGTCTTCATGGGAGAAAATAATACTGTTGATGGGTGTCTGGTCAGAGACATCAAGAAATAACG
CCGGAACATTAGTGCAGGCAGCTTCCACAGCAATGGCATCCTGGTCATCCAGCGGATAGTTAATGATCAG
CCCACTGACGCGTTGCGCGAGAAGATTGTGCACCGCCGCTTTACAGGCTTCGACGCCGCTTCGTTCTACC
ATCGACACCACCACGCTGGCACCCAGTTGATCGGCGCGAGATTTAATCGCCGCGACAATTTGCGACGGCG
CGTGCAGGGCCAGACTGGAGGTGGCAACGCCAATCAGCAACGACTGTTTGCCCGCCAGTTGTTGTGCCAC
GCGGTTGGGAATGTAATTCAGCTCCGCCATCGCCGCTTCCACTTTTTCCCGCGTTTTCGCAGAAACGTGG
CTGGCCTGGTTCACCACGCGGGAAACGGTCTGATAAGAGACACCGGCATACTCTGCGACATCGTATAACG
TTACTGGTTTCACATTCACCACCCTGAATTGACTCTCTTCCGGGCGCTATCATGCCATACCGCGAAAGGT
TTTGCGCCATTCGATGGTGTCCGGGATCTCGACGCTCTCCCTTATGCGACTCCTGCATTAGGAAGCAGCC
CAGTAGTAGGTTGAGGCCGTTGAGCACCGCCGCCGCAAGGAATGGTGCATGCAAGGAGATGGCGCCCAAC
AGTCCCCCGGCCACGGGGCCTGCCACCATACCCACGCCGAAACAAGCGCTCATGAGCCCGAAGTGGCGAG
CCCGATCTTCCCCATCGGTGATGTCGGCGATATAGGCGCCAGCAACCGCACCTGTGGCGCCGGTGATGCC
GGCCACGATGCGTCCGGCGTAGAGGATCGAGATCTCGATCCCGCGAAATTAATACGACTCACTATAGGGG
AATTGTGAGCGGATAACAATTCCCCACTAGTAATAATTTTGTTTAACTTTAAGAAGGAGATATACCATGG
CCCCTATACTAGGTTATTGGAAAATTAAGGGCCTTGTGCAACCCACTCGACTTCTTTTGGAATATCTTGA
AGAAAAATATGAAGAGCATTTGTATGAGCGCGATGAAGGTGATAAATGGCGAAACAAAAAGTTTGAATTG
GGTTTGGAGTTTCCCAATCTTCCTTATTATATTGATGGTGATGTTAAATTAACACAGTCTATGGCCATCA
TACGTTATATAGCTGACAAGCACAACATGTTGGGTGGTTGTCCAAAAGAGCGTGCAGAGATTTCAATGCT
TGAAGGAGCGGTTTTGGATATTAGATACGGTGTTTCGAGAATTGCATATAGTAAAGACTTTGAAACTCTC
AAAGTTGATTTTCTTAGCAAGCTACCTGAAATGCTGAAAATGTTCGAAGATCGTTTATGTCATAAAACAT
ATTTAAATGGTGATCATGTAACCCATCCTGACTTCATGTTGTATGACGCTCTTGATGTTGTTTTATACAT
GGACCCAATGTGCCTGGATGCGTTCCCAAAATTAGTTTGTTTTAAAAAACGTATTGAAGCTATCCCACAA
ATTGATAAGTACTTGAAATCCAGCAAGTATATAGCATGGCCTTTGCAGGGCTGGCAAGCCACGTTTGGTG
GTGGCGACCATCCGCCAAAATCGGATGGTACCGGCAGCGGCCTGGAAGTTCTGTTCCAGGGGCCCCATAT
GGATAAGCTGGCTGCAATAAAACTTGGCCGATATGGTGAAGACCTTCTCTTCTATCTCTATTACATGAAT
GGAGGAGACGTATTACAACTTTTAGCTGCAGTGGAGCTTTTTAACCGTGATTGGAGATACCACAAAGAAG
AACGAGTATGGATTACCAGGGCACCAGGCATGGAGCCAACAATGAAAACCAATACCTATGAGAGGGGAAC
ATATTACTTCTTTGACTGTCTTAACTGGAGGAAAGTAGCTAAGGAGTTCCATCTGGAATATGACAAATTA
GAAGAACGGCCTCACCTGCCATCCACCTTCAACTACAACCCTGCTCAGCAAGCCTTCTAAGGATCCTAAT
AGTCTAGAGCTAGCCCTAGGAGATCCGGCTGCTAACAAAGCCCGAAAGGAAGCTGAGTTGGCTGCTGCCA
CCGCTGAGCAATAACTAGCATAACCCCTTGGGGCCTCTAAACGGGTCTTGAGGGGTTTTTTGCTGAAAGG
AGGAACTATATCCGGATATCCCGCAAGAGGCCCGGCAGTACCGGCATAACCAAGCCTATGCCTACAGCAT
CCAGGGTGACGGTGCCGAGGATGACGATGAGCGCATTGTTAGATTTCATACACGGTGCCTGACTGCGTTA
GCAATTTAACTGTGATAAACTACCGCATTAAAGCTTATCGATGATAAGCTGTCAAACATGAGAA
Features (pLannotate 1.2.2; 20 found; start..end, strand, type, name):
    104..208     +  promoter       AmpR promoter: bla
    209..1069    +  CDS            AmpR: β-lactamase; bla; confers resistance to ampicillin, carbenicillin, and related antibiotics
   1240..1828    +  rep_origin     ori: high-copy-number ColE1/pMB1/pBR322/pUC origin of replication
   2014..2156    -  misc_feature   bom: basis of mobility region from pBR322
   2258..2449    -  CDS            rop: Rop protein, which maintains plasmids at low copy number; rop
   2466..2846    +  CDS            YPB1_ECOLX: Protein predicted: Swiss-Prot protein existence level 4. From Escherichia coli.
   3088..3712    -  CDS            TcR (fragment): tetracycline efflux protein; tet; confers resistance to tetracycline
   3727..3748    -  protein_bind   CAP binding site: CAP binding activates transcription in the presence of cAMP. E. coli catabolite activator protein
   3761..4843    -  CDS            lacI: lac repressor; lacI; The lac repressor binds to the lac operator to inhibit transcription in E. coli. This inhibition can be relieved by adding lactose or isopropyl-β-D-thiogalactopyranoside (IPTG).
   4844..4921    -  promoter       lacI promoter: lacI
   4929..5208    -  CDS            TcR (fragment): tetracycline efflux protein; tet; confers resistance to tetracycline
   5230..5248    +  promoter       T7 promoter: promoter for bacteriophage T7 RNA polymerase
   5249..5273    +  protein_bind   lac operator: The lac repressor binds to the lac operator to inhibit transcription in E. coli. This inhibition can be relieved by adding lactose or isopropyl-β-D-thiogalactopyranoside (IPTG). lac repressor encoded by lacI
   5288..5310    +  RBS            RBS: efficient ribosome binding site from bacteriophage T7 gene 10 (Olins and Rangwala, 1989)
   5321..5971    +  CDS            GST: glutathione S-transferase from Schistosoma japonicum
   6022..6357    +  CDS            CNOT2 (fragment): CNOT2_HUMAN - Also known as CDC36, NOT2. Experimental evidence at protein level: Swiss-Prot protein existence level 1. Component of the CCR4-NOT complex which is one of the major cellular mRNA deadenylases and is linked to various cellular processes including bulk mRNA degradation, miRNA-mediated repression, translational repression during translational initiation and general transcription regulation. Additional complex functions may be a consequence of its influence on mRNA expression. Required for the CCR4- NOT complex structural integrity. Can repress transcription and may link the CCR4-NOT
   6398..6447    +  CDS            SET1 (fragment): solubility-enhancement tag derived from T7 phage gene 10B
   6455..6502    +  terminator     T7 terminator: transcription terminator for bacteriophage T7 RNA polymerase
   6525..6629    -  CDS            TcR (fragment): tetracycline efflux protein; tet; confers resistance to tetracycline
   6677..6705    -  promoter       tet promoter: E. coli promoter for tetracycline efflux protein gene
