[The description below was written by a language model from this plasmid's Addgene catalogue record and pLannotate feature annotations shown in this document.]
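Description:
pnEA-NpG-HsNot2_429-540_T is a 6.7 kb bacterial expression plasmid for producing a C-terminal fragment (residues 429–540) of human CNOT2 (NOT2), a subunit of the CCR4-NOT deadenylase complex, in E. coli. The catalogue lists the backbone as unknown, but the annotated features show a pET-like, pBR322-derived architecture. This includes a ColE1/pMB1-type origin accompanied by the bom region and the rop gene, which keeps copy number low and agrees with the "low copy" catalogue entry. An ampicillin resistance gene (bla) with its own promoter provides selection. Several disrupted fragments of the tetracycline resistance gene and its promoter remain as backbone remnants and are not expected to be functional.

The expression cassette is driven by a T7 promoter followed by a lac operator and the strong ribosome binding site from phage T7 gene 10. A plasmid-borne lacI gene supplies repressor, so transcription depends on T7 RNA polymerase from the host and can be induced with IPTG. The open reading frame begins with Schistosoma japonicum glutathione S-transferase, placed upstream of the CNOT2 fragment after a short linker. This gives an N-terminally GST-tagged protein suited to glutathione affinity purification and pull-down assays. The record does not state whether the linker contains a protease cleavage site. A short match to a T7 gene 10-derived sequence lies just upstream of the T7 terminator and is probably residual vector sequence rather than a deliberate tag. The associated publication concerns the structure and assembly of the NOT module of the human CCR4-NOT complex, so the plasmid was most likely used for recombinant expression in structural and interaction studies.
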