Addgene plasmid #147617: pnEA-NpG-HsNot2_429-540_T
Purpose: Bacterial Expression of HsNot2_429-540
Depositing lab: Elisa Izaurralde. Depositing organization: Max Planck Institute for Developmental Biology. Publication: Structure and assembly of the NOT module of the human CCR4-NOT complex. Boland A, Chen Y, Raisch T, Jonas S, Kuzuoglu-Ozturk D, Wohlbold L, Weichenrieder O, Izaurralde E. Nat Struct Mol Biol. 2013 Nov;20(11):1289-97. doi: 10.1038/nsmb.2681. Epub 2013 Oct 13. PubMed 24121232.
Backbone
  Vector backbone: Unknown
  Vector type: Bacterial Expression
Growth in bacteria
  Bacterial resistance: Ampicillin, 100 μg/mL
  Growth temperature: 37°C
  Growth strain: DH5alpha
  Copy number: Low Copy
Gene/Insert
  Gene/Insert name: HsNot2_429-540
  Species: H. sapiens (human)
  Entrez Gene: CNOT2 (a.k.a. CDC36, HSPC131, IDNADFS, NOT2, NOT2H)
  Cloning method: Unknown
Terms and licenses: Academic/Nonprofit Terms; Industry Terms: Not Available to Industry
Depositor comments: Plasmids from this collection were made available to the research community and donated after the lab closed. Please note that the sequence provided by the depositing laboratory may be theoretical/predicted or based on Sanger sequencing results. There may be discrepancies between sequencing results obtained by Addgene and the depositor sequence. If an Addgene verified sequence is not available, please contact before placing your order to request that our lab fully sequence the plasmid.
How to cite: pnEA-NpG-HsNot2_429-540_T was a gift from Elisa Izaurralde (Addgene plasmid # 147617 ; http://n2t.net/addgene:147617 ; RRID:Addgene_147617)
